Addgene plasmid #216748: pET41-FeoB-OL5/4sub
Purpose: Study the interaction of FeoB in P. aeruginosa, specifically focusing on the variant in which outer loop 4 (OL4) is substituted with OL5 in its interaction with exogenous peptides.
Depositing lab: Gordon Laurie. Depositing organization: University of Virginia. Publication: Lacritin cleavage-potentiated targeting of iron - respiratory reciprocity promotes bacterial death. Sharifian Gh M, Norouzi F, Sorci M, Zaidi TS, Pier GB, Achimovich A, Ongwae GM, Liang B, Ryan M, Lemke M, Belfort G, Gadjeva M, Gahlmann A, Pires MM, Venter H, Harris TE, Laurie GW. J Biol Chem. 2025 May;301(5):108455. doi: 10.1016/j.jbc.2025.108455. Epub 2025 Mar 26. PubMed 40154612.
Backbone
  Vector backbone: pET41-a(+)
  Vector type: Bacterial Expression
Growth in bacteria
  Bacterial resistance: Kanamycin, 50 μg/mL
  Growth temperature: Room Temperature
  Growth strain: DH5alpha
  Copy number: Low Copy
Gene/Insert
  Gene/Insert name: feoB
  Species: P. aeruginosa (Bacteria)
  Mutation: Outer loop 4 (OL4) with the sequence of [TLDGKPVQGDIGHSALASVSQRLTPLLAPLGVQPDNWQATVGLVTGAMAKEVVVGTLNTLYTAEQIQGEAFDYEGYDLPGQLRDALVETWDGLVDTFSLSVLANPVEASMADGDMETGSMGTMASKFGSPI] is substituted with OL5 [ATFAA].
  Entrez Gene: PA4358 (a.k.a. PA4358)
  Tag / fusion protein: 8x His (C terminal on insert)
  Cloning method: Ligation Independent Cloning
Resource information
  A portion of this plasmid was derived from a plasmid made by: Dr. Henrietta Venter: Sansom Institute for Health Research, University of South Australia, Adelaide, Australia
Terms and licenses: Academic/Nonprofit Terms; Industry Terms: Not Available to Industry
Depositor comments: IPTG inducible
How to cite: pET41-FeoB-OL5/4sub was a gift from Gordon Laurie (Addgene plasmid # 216748 ; http://n2t.net/addgene:216748 ; RRID:Addgene_216748)
