[The description below was written by a language model from this plasmid's Addgene catalogue record and pLannotate feature annotations shown in this document.]
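Description:
pET41-FeoB-OL5/4sub is a bacterial expression plasmid built on the pET41-a(+) backbone that carries a loop-substitution variant of feoB (PA4358) from Pseudomonas aeruginosa, which encodes the membrane component of the GTP-dependent ferrous iron uptake system. In this variant the long outer loop 4 (OL4) has been replaced by the short five-residue outer loop 5 (OL5) sequence. The insert was introduced by ligation-independent cloning and carries a C-terminal 8x His tag, which the annotation software detects as a partial match to a 9xHis tag. The software labels the coding sequence as a fragment by homology to the E. coli FeoB entry, which fits a Pseudomonas orthologue with an engineered deletion-substitution.

Expression follows the standard pET arrangement. A T7 promoter with an adjacent lac operator and the T7 gene 10 ribosome binding site sits upstream of feoB, and a T7 terminator lies downstream. A plasmid-borne lacI gene with its own promoter supplies repressor, so transcription is IPTG inducible, as the depositor notes, in hosts that provide T7 RNA polymerase. No GST fusion partner is annotated in the feature table. The plasmid is selected with kanamycin through the aph(3')-Ia KanR gene and replicates from a pBR322-type ColE1 origin. That origin is accompanied by rop and the bom region, which matches the recorded low copy number. An f1 origin is also present.

According to the record, the construct is used to study how FeoB interacts with exogenous peptides, specifically to test the contribution of outer loop 4. The associated work concerns lacritin-derived targeting of bacterial iron uptake and respiration.
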