Features (pLannotate 1.2.2; 19 found; start..end, strand, type, name):
   1773..1795    -  RBS            RBS: efficient ribosome binding site from bacteriophage T7 gene 10 (Olins and Rangwala, 1989)
   1810..1834    -  protein_bind   lac operator: The lac repressor binds to the lac operator to inhibit transcription in E. coli. This inhibition can be relieved by adding lactose or isopropyl-β-D-thiogalactopyranoside (IPTG). lac repressor encoded by lacI
   1835..1853    -  promoter       T7 promoter: promoter for bacteriophage T7 RNA polymerase
   1879..2158    +  CDS            TcR (fragment): tetracycline efflux protein; tet; confers resistance to tetracycline
   2166..2243    +  promoter       lacI promoter: lacI
   2244..3326    +  CDS            lacI: lac repressor; lacI; The lac repressor binds to the lac operator to inhibit transcription in E. coli. This inhibition can be relieved by adding lactose or isopropyl-β-D-thiogalactopyranoside (IPTG).
   3339..3360    +  protein_bind   CAP binding site: CAP binding activates transcription in the presence of cAMP. E. coli catabolite activator protein
   3375..3439    +  CDS            TcR (fragment): tetracycline efflux protein; tet; confers resistance to tetracycline
   3501..3881    -  CDS            YPB1_ECOLX: Protein predicted: Swiss-Prot protein existence level 4. From Escherichia coli.
   3898..4089    +  CDS            rop: Rop protein, which maintains plasmids at low copy number; rop
   4191..4330    +  misc_feature   bom: basis of mobility region from pBR322
   4516..5104    -  rep_origin     ori: high-copy-number ColE1/pMB1/pBR322/pUC origin of replication
   5226..6041    +  CDS            KanR: aminoglycoside phosphotransferase; aph(3')-Ia; confers resistance to kanamycin in bacteria or G418 (Geneticin®) in eukaryotes
   6050..6107    -  promoter       AmpR promoter (fragment): bla
   6160..6588    -  rep_origin     f1 ori (sequence partly withheld): f1 bacteriophage origin of replication; arrow indicates direction of (+) strand synthesis
   6625..6672    -  terminator     T7 terminator: transcription terminator for bacteriophage T7 RNA polymerase
   6680..6723    -  CDS            SET1 (fragment): solubility-enhancement tag derived from T7 phage gene 10B
   6749..6772    -  CDS            9xHis (fragment): 9xHis affinity tag
   6890..1765    -  CDS            feoB (fragment) (across the origin): FEOB_ECOLI - Experimental evidence at protein level: Swiss-Prot protein existence level 1. Transporter of a GTP-driven Fe(2+) uptake system, probably couples GTP-binding to channel opening and Fe(2+) uptake (PubMed:12446835, PubMed:19629046). A guanine nucleotide-binding protein (G proteins) in which the guanine nucleotide binding site alternates between an active, GTP-bound state and an inactive, GDP- bound state. This protein has fast intrinsic GDP release, mediated by the G5 loop (about residues 149-158). Presumably GTP hydrolysis leads to conformational changes and channel closing (PubMed:
>Addgene plasmid #216748 | pET41-FeoB-OL5/4sub | addgene full sequence | sequence record 434431 | Addgene NGS Result
AGGTGGCGACCTGGTAGCAGAGGGTCGCCAGCGAGTAGGCGACGTTCAGCCCCCAGAGCACCGAGAAAGC
CATCCAGCCCTTGCTGCTTTCCCGGGCGATCGCGCCCATGGCGGTCACGCAGGGCACGTAGAGCAGGACG
AAGACCAGATAGCTGTAGGCCGCCGCGGCGAAGGTGGCGATGCTGTTCAGGCCGCCGATCACCAGGCTGA
CCAGGATGATCACCTTGCCGGCCCGCACCACGAAGCCGCGCAGGCGCGACCAGGTCTGCAGCAGCAGGCT
CTTAAGGTGTGGCACATGGTACAGCGGCAGTTCCATGACGAACGGCGAGGCCTCGCCGCGCATCAAGGTG
TGCTTGAGCAACAGCCCGGTGAGGATCGCCACGACGATGCCGAGCAGGTACAGGGAGAAGATCACCAGCG
CGCCGCCCTGGCCGAAGAAGGCCCCGGCGAATACGGCGAAGATCGCCAGGCGCGCGCCGCAGGACATGAA
CGGCGCCATCATGATGGTAATCAGCCGCTCGCGCTGCGCGTCCAGGGTCCGCGCGCCCATGATCGACGGT
ACGTTGCAGCCGAAACCGACGATCAGCGGCACGAACGACTTGCCCGGCAGGCCCAGCGCCTGCATCAGGC
GGTCCATGACGAAGGCCGCGCGTGCCATGTAGCCGGAATCCTCGAGCAGCGAGAGGAACAGGTACATCAA
GCCGATCTGCGGCACCAGCGGCAACACCGTGTTGACCCCGCCACCGATGCCCTGGGCGAGGAACACCGTG
AGCCAATCGGGCAGGCCGAAGCGGATACCCAGCCACTGGATGCCGTCGATGAAGATCGCCGACGAGCCCT
TGTCGAAGATCGGCTGTAGCGCCCCGCCGATGTTGATGGCGAAGAAGAACATCAGGTACATCACCAGCAG
GAAGATCGGCAGACCCAGCCAGCGATTCAGGACGACCCGGTCGAGCCATTGGGTCAGCCGGTGCGGCTGA
GCCTGCTGGTGGTCGCAGACCGCCGCACAGATCTCGCCGATCAGCCGGTAGCGCGCATCGACGATCGCCA
GCTCGGGCTCCTCGCCGCAGCCCCGGCGCGCCTGTTCCAGGGTGGCGGGCGGCAAGCCCAGCGCCGGGCC
GTTGAAGATGTCGCCTTCCAGCGCCTGCAACGCCAGCCAGCGCGGCTCGATGGCCGAGGCCGCCGGAGCG
CGCGTTTCCAGAAGGTAGCCGACCTGCGCCTGGATGGCCGGTGGGTAATCCACCGCCAGCGCCGCCTGCG
GGAGCTGTAGGGAGTCGATGGCCGCCTTCAGTTCGTCGATGCCATCGGCGCGGGTGGATACCAGCGGCAC
CACCGGGCAGCCGAGACGCCGCGCCAGACCGTCGATATCGATGCGGATGCGCTGGCTACGGGCGATGTCG
AGCATGTTCAGCGCGACGATGCAGGGGATGCCCATCTCCCGCAGTTGCACCGTGAGGTACAGGTTGCGCT
CCAGGTTCGCCGCATCCACCACGTTGACCAGCACGTCCACTTCGCCGCTGGCGATGTAGCGGCAGGCGAT
CTGCTCGTCCAGCGAGGCCTGGGCGGAAACGCTGGTCAACGAATAGGTGCCGGGCAGGTCGACCAGGCGC
ACCGCGTGACGGACGGTATGGAACGCACCCTCCTTGCGCTCCACGGTGACGCCGGCCCAGTTGCCGACCC
GCTGGCGCGAGCCGGTGAGCTGGTTGAACAGGGTGGTCTTGCCGGAGTTGGGATTGCCGATCAGGCCGAG
GGTCAATGCGGTCATATGTATATCTCCTTCTTAAAGTTAAACAAAATTATTTCTAGAGGGGAATTGTTAT
CCGCTCACAATTCCCCTATAGTGAGTCGTATTAATTTCGCGGGATCGAGATCGATCTCGATCCTCTACGC
CGGACGCATCGTGGCCGGCATCACCGGCGCCACAGGTGCGGTTGCTGGCGCCTATATCGCCGACATCACC
GATGGGGAAGATCGGGCTCGCCACTTCGGGCTCATGAGCGCTTGTTTCGGCGTGGGTATGGTGGCAGGCC
CCGTGGCCGGGGGACTGTTGGGCGCCATCTCCTTGCATGCACCATTCCTTGCGGCGGCGGTGCTCAACGG
CCTCAACCTACTACTGGGCTGCTTCCTAATGCAGGAGTCGCATAAGGGAGAGCGTCGAGATCCCGGACAC
CATCGAATGGCGCAAAACCTTTCGCGGTATGGCATGATAGCGCCCGGAAGAGAGTCAATTCAGGGTGGTG
AATGTGAAACCAGTAACGTTATACGATGTCGCAGAGTATGCCGGTGTCTCTTATCAGACCGTTTCCCGCG
TGGTGAACCAGGCCAGCCACGTTTCTGCGAAAACGCGGGAAAAAGTGGAAGCGGCGATGGCGGAGCTGAA
TTACATTCCCAACCGCGTGGCACAACAACTGGCGGGCAAACAGTCGTTGCTGATTGGCGTTGCCACCTCC
AGTCTGGCCCTGCACGCGCCGTCGCAAATTGTCGCGGCGATTAAATCTCGCGCCGATCAACTGGGTGCCA
GCGTGGTGGTGTCGATGGTAGAACGAAGCGGCGTCGAAGCCTGTAAAGCGGCGGTGCACAATCTTCTCGC
GCAACGCGTCAGTGGGCTGATCATTAACTATCCGCTGGATGACCAGGATGCCATTGCTGTGGAAGCTGCC
TGCACTAATGTTCCGGCGTTATTTCTTGATGTCTCTGACCAGACACCCATCAACAGTATTATTTTCTCCC
ATGAAGACGGTACGCGACTGGGCGTGGAGCATCTGGTCGCATTGGGTCACCAGCAAATCGCGCTGTTAGC
GGGCCCATTAAGTTCTGTCTCGGCGCGTCTGCGTCTGGCTGGCTGGCATAAATATCTCACTCGCAATCAA
ATTCAGCCGATAGCGGAACGGGAAGGCGACTGGAGTGCCATGTCCGGTTTTCAACAAACCATGCAAATGC
TGAATGAGGGCATCGTTCCCACTGCGATGCTGGTTGCCAACGATCAGATGGCGCTGGGCGCAATGCGCGC
CATTACCGAGTCCGGGCTGCGCGTTGGTGCGGACATCTCGGTAGTGGGATACGACGATACCGAAGACAGC
TCATGTTATATCCCGCCGTTAACCACCATCAAACAGGATTTTCGCCTGCTGGGGCAAACCAGCGTGGACC
GCTTGCTGCAACTCTCTCAGGGCCAGGCGGTGAAGGGCAATCAGCTGTTGCCCGTCTCACTGGTGAAAAG
AAAAACCACCCTGGCGCCCAATACGCAAACCGCCTCTCCCCGCGCGTTGGCCGATTCATTAATGCAGCTG
GCACGACAGGTTTCCCGACTGGAAAGCGGGCAGTGAGCGCAACGCAATTAATGTAAGTTAGCTCACTCAT
TAGGCACCGGGATCTCGACCGATGCCCTTGAGAGCCTTCAACCCAGTCAGCTCCTTCCGGTGGGCGCGGG
GCATGACTAGCATGATCGTGCTCCTGTCGTTGAGGACCCGGCTAGGCTGGCGGGGTTGCCTTACTGGTTA
GCAGAATGAATCACCGATACGCGAGCGAACGTGAAGCGACTGCTGCTGCAAAACGTCTGCGACCTGAGCA
ACAACATGAATGGTCTTCGGTTTCCGTGTTTCGTAAAGTCTGGAAACGCGGAAGTCAGCGCCCTGCACCA
TTATGTTCCGGATCTGCATCGCAGGATGCTGCTGGCTACCCTGTGGAACACCTACATCTGTATTAACGAA
GCGCTGGCATTGACCCTGAGTGATTTTTCTCTGGTCCCGCCGCATCCATACCGCCAGTTGTTTACCCTCA
CAACGTTCCAGTAACCGGGCATGTTCATCATCAGTAACCCGTATCGTGAGCATCCTCTCTCGTTTCATCG
GTATCATTACCCCCATGAACAGAAATCCCCCTTACACGGAGGCATCAGTGACCAAACAGGAAAAAACCGC
CCTTAACATGGCCCGCTTTATCAGAAGCCAGACATTAACGCTTCTGGAGAAACTCAACGAGCTGGACGCG
GATGAACAGGCAGACATCTGTGAATCGCTTCACGACCACGCTGATGAGCTTTACCGCAGCTGCCTCGCGC
GTTTCGGTGATGACGGTGAAAACCTCTGACACATGCAGCTCCCGGAGACGGTCACAGCTTGTCTGTAAGC
GGATGCCGGGAGCAGACAAGCCCGTCAGGGCGCGTCAGCGGGTGTTGGCGGGTGTCGGGGCGCAGCCATG
ACCCAGTCACGTAGCGATAGCGGAGTGTATACTGGCTTAACTATGCGGCATCAGAGCAGATTGTACTGAG
AGTGCACCATTGCGGTGTGAAATACCGCACAGATGCGTAAGGAGAAAATACCGCATCAGGCGCTCTTCCG
CTTCCTCGCTCACTGACTCGCTGCGCTCGGTCGTTCGGCTGCGGCGAGCGGTATCAGCTCACTCAAAGGC
GGTAATACGGTTATCCACAGAATCAGGGGATAACGCAGGAAAGAACATGTGAGCAAAAGGCCAGCAAAAG
GCCAGGAACCGTAAAAAGGCCGCGTTGCTGGCGTTTTTCCATAGGCTCCGCCCCCCTGACGAGCATCACA
AAAATCGACGCTCAAGTCAGAGGTGGCGAAACCCGACAGGACTATAAAGATACCAGGCGTTTCCCCCTGG
AAGCTCCCTCGTGCGCTCTCCTGTTCCGACCCTGCCGCTTACCGGATACCTGTCCGCCTTTCTCCCTTCG
GGAAGCGTGGCGCTTTCTCATAGCTCACGCTGTAGGTATCTCAGTTCGGTGTAGGTCGTTCGCTCCAAGC
TGGGCTGTGTGCACGAACCCCCCGTTCAGCCCGACCGCTGCGCCTTATCCGGTAACTATCGTCTTGAGTC
CAACCCGGTAAGACACGACTTATCGCCACTGGCAGCAGCCACTGGTAACAGGATTAGCAGAGCGAGGTAT
GTAGGCGGTGCTACAGAGTTCTTGAAGTGGTGGCCTAACTACGGCTACACTAGAAGGACAGTATTTGGTA
TCTGCGCTCTGCTGAAGCCAGTTACCTTCGGAAAAAGAGTTGGTAGCTCTTGATCCGGCAAACAAACCAC
CGCTGGTAGCGGTGGTTTTTTTGTTTGCAAGCAGCAGATTACGCGCAGAAAAAAAGGATCTCAAGAAGAT
CCTTTGATCTTTTCTACGGGGTCTGACGCTCAGTGGAACGAAAACTCACGTTAAGGGATTTTGGTCATGA
ACAATAAAACTGTCTGCTTACATAAACAGTAATACAAGGGGTGTTATGAGCCATATTCAACGGGAAACGT
CTTGCTCTAGGCCGCGATTAAATTCCAACATGGATGCTGATTTATATGGGTATAAATGGGCTCGCGATAA
TGTCGGGCAATCAGGTGCGACAATCTATCGATTGTATGGGAAGCCCGATGCGCCAGAGTTGTTTCTGAAA
CATGGCAAAGGTAGCGTTGCCAATGATGTTACAGATGAGATGGTCAGACTAAACTGGCTGACGGAATTTA
TGCCTCTTCCGACCATCAAGCATTTTATCCGTACTCCTGATGATGCATGGTTACTCACCACTGCGATCCC
CGGGAAAACAGCATTCCAGGTATTAGAAGAATATCCTGATTCAGGTGAAAATATTGTTGATGCGCTGGCA
GTGTTCCTGCGCCGGTTGCATTCGATTCCTGTTTGTAATTGTCCTTTTAACAGCGATCGCGTATTTCGTC
TCGCTCAGGCGCAATCACGAATGAATAACGGTTTGGTTGATGCGAGTGATTTTGATGACGAGCGTAATGG
CTGGCCTGTTGAACAAGTCTGGAAAGAAATGCATAAACTTTTGCCATTCTCACCGGATTCAGTCGTCACT
CATGGTGATTTCTCACTTGATAACCTTATTTTTGACGAGGGGAAATTAATAGGTTGTATTGATGTTGGAC
GAGTCGGAATCGCAGACCGATACCAGGATCTTGCCATCCTATGGAACTGCCTCGGTGAGTTTTCTCCTTC
ATTACAGAAACGGCTTTTTCAAAAATATGGTATTGATAATCCTGATATGAATAAATTGCAGTTTCATTTG
ATGCTCGATGAGTTTTTCTAAGAATTAATTCATGAGCGGATACATATTTGAATGTATTTAGAAAAATAAA
CAAATAGGGGTTCCGCGCACATTTCCCCGAAAAGTGCCACCTAAATTGTAAGCGTTAATATTTTGTTAAA
ATTCGCGTTAAATTTTTGTTAAATCAGCTCATTTTTTAACCAATAGGCCGAAATCGGCAAAATCCCTTAT
AAATCAAAAGAATAGACCGAGATAGGGT
[37 nt withheld, positions 6259-6295]
AAAGAACGTGGACTCCAACGTCAAAGG
[49 nt withheld, positions 6323-6371]
T
[91 nt withheld, positions 6373-6463]
G
[124 nt withheld, positions 6465-6588]
CCCATTCGCCAATCCGGATATAGTTCCTCCTTTCAGCAAAAAACCCCTCAAGACCCGTTTAGAGGCCCCA
AGGGGTTATGCTAGTTATTGCTCAGCGGTGGCAGCAGCCAACTCAGCTTCCTTTCGGGCTTTGTTTAGCA
GCCTAGGTATTAATCAATTAGTGGTGGTGGTGGTGGTGGTGGTGCTCGAGTGCGGCCGCAAGCTTCCCAC
TACCGCGTGGCACCAGGTGACATCCTCCCTGCCCGCTCGGGGCATCGGCCATTCGGCCTGGCAGTTGCAG
TACCTGCTCACGGCCGAACAGACGCAGGCAGGTCATCAGGATCAGGTTGAAGAGCAGCACCACGGCGATG
GTCAGGACGCTACGCTCGGGGTGCGCGGCGA
